>Addgene plasmid #49428 | pcDNA5-F-AF9 | addgene full sequence | sequence record 456582 | Addgene NGS Result
GACGGATCGGGAGATCTCCCGATCCCCTATGGTGCACTCTCAGTACAATCTGCTCTGATGCCGCATAGTT
AAGCCAGTATCTGCTCCCTGCTTGTGTGTTGGAGGTCGCTGAGTAGTGCGCGAGCAAAATTTAAGCTACA
ACAAGGCAAGGCTTGACCGACAATTGCATGAAGAATCTGCTTAGGGTTAGGCGTTTTGCGCTGCTTCGCG
ATGTACGGGCCAGATATACGCGTTGACATTGATTATTGACTAGTTATTAATAGTAATCAATTACGGGGTC
ATTAGTTCATAGCCCATATATGGAGTTCCGCGTTACATAACTTACGGTAAATGGCCCGCCTGGCTGACCG
CCCAACGACCCCCGCCCATTGACGTCAATAATGACGTATGTTCCCATAGTAACGCCAATAGGGACTTTCC
ATTGACGTCAATGGGTGGAGTATTTACGGTAAACTGCCCACTTGGCAGTACATCAAGTGTATCATATGCC
AAGTACGCCCCCTATTGACGTCAATGACGGTAAATGGCCCGCCTGGCATTATGCCCAGTACATGACCTTA
TGGGACTTTCCTACTTGGCAGTACATCTACGTATTAGTCATCGCTATTACCATGGTGATGCGGTTTTGGC
AGTACATCAATGGGCGTGGATAGCGGTTTGACTCACGGGGATTTCCAAGTCTCCACCCCATTGACGTCAA
TGGGAGTTTGTTTTGGCACCAAAATCAACGGGACTTTCCAAAATGTCGTAACAACTCCGCCCCATTGACG
CAAATGGGCGGTAGGCGTGTACGGTGGGAGGTCTATATAAGCAGAGCTCTCTGGCTAACTAGAGAACCCA
CTGCTTACTGGCTTATCGAAATTAATACGACTCACTATAGGGAGACCCAAGCTGGCTAGCATGCCAGACT
ACAAGGACGATGATGACAAGCTCGAGATGGCTAGCTCGTGTGCCGTGCAGGTGAAGCTGGAGCTGGGGCA
CCGCGCCCAGGTGAGGAAAAAACCCACCGTGGAGGGCTTCACCCACGACTGGATGGTGTTCGTACGCGGT
CCGGAGCACAGTAACATACAGCACTTTGTGGAGAAAGTCGTCTTCCACTTGCACGAAAGCTTTCCTAGGC
CAAAAAGAGTGTGCAAAGATCCACCTTACAAAGTAGAAGAATCTGGGTATGCTGGTTTCATTTTGCCAAT
TGAAGTTTATTTTAAAAACAAGGAAGAACCTAGGAAAGTCCGCTTTGATTATGACTTATTCCTGCATCTT
GAAGGCCATCCACCAGTGAATCACCTCCGCTGTGAAAAGCTAACTTTCAACAACCCCACAGAGGACTTTA
GGAGAAAGTTGCTGAAGGCAGGAGGGGACCCTAATAGGAGTATTCATACCAGCAGCAGCAGCAGCAGCAG
CAGTAGCAGCAGCAGCAGCAGCAGCAGCAGCAGCAGTAGCAGCAGCAGCAGCGGCAGCAGCAGCAGCAGT
AGCAGCAGCAGTAGCAGCAGCAGCAGCAGCAGTAGTACCAGTTTTTCAAAGCCTCACAAATTAATGAAGG
AGCACAAGGAAAAACCTTCTAAAGACTCCAGAGAACATAAAAGTGCCTTCAAAGAACCTTCCAGGGATCA
CAACAAATCTTCCAAAGAATCCTCTAAGAAACCCAAAGAAAATAAACCACTGAAAGAAGAGAAAATAGTT
CCTAAGATGGCCTTCAAGGAACCTAAACCCATGTCAAAAGAGCCAAAACCAGATAGTAACTTACTCACCA
TCACCAGTGGACAAGATAAGAAGGCTCCTAGTAAAAGGCCGCCCATTTCAGATTCTGAAGAACTCTCAGC
CAAAAAAAGGAAAAAGAGTAGCTCAGAGGCTTTATTTAAAAGTTTTTCTAGCGCACCACCACTGATACTC
ACTTGTTCTGCTGACAAAAAACAGATAAAAGATAAATCTCATGTCAAGATGGGAAAGGTCAAAATTGAAA
GTGAGACATCAGAGAAGAAGAAATCAACGTTACCGCCATTTGATGATATTGTGGATCCCAATGATTCAGA
TGTGGAGGAGAATATATCCTCTAAATCTGATTCTGAACAACCCAGTCCTGCCAGCTCCAGCTCCAGCTCC
AGCTCCAGCTTCACACCATCCCAGACCAGGCAACAAGGTCCTTTGAGGTCTATAATGAAAGATCTGCATT
CTGATGACAATGAGGAGGAATCAGATGAAGTGGAGGATAACGACAATGACTCTGAAATGGAGAGGCCTGT
AAATAGAGGAGGCAGCCGAAGTCGCAGAGTTAGCTTAAGTGATGGCAGCGATAGTGAAAGCAGTTCTGCT
TCTTCACCCCTACATCACGAACCTCCACCACCCTTACTAAAAACCAACAACAACCAGATTCTTGAAGTGA
AAAGTCCAATAAAGCAAAGCAAATCAGATAAGCAAATAAAGAATGGTGAATGTGACAAGGCATACCTAGA
TGAACTGGTAGAGCTTCACAGAAGGTTAATGACATTGAGAGAAAGACACATTCTGCAGCAGATCGTGAAC
CTTATAGAAGAAACTGGACACTTTCATATCACAAACACAACATTTGATTTTGATCTTTGCTCGCTGGACA
AAACCACAGTCCGTAAACTACAGAGTTACCTGGAAACATCTGGAACATCCTGAGGAGCGGCCGCTCGATC
GAGTCTAGAGGGCCCGTTTAAACCCGCTGATCAGCCTCGACTGTGCCTTCTAGTTGCCAGCCATCTGTTG
TTTGCCCCTCCCCCGTGCCTTCCTTGACCCTGGAAGGTGCCACTCCCACTGTCCTTTCCTAATAAAATGA
GGAAATTGCATCGCATTGTCTGAGTAGGTGTCATTCTATTCTGGGGGGTGGGGTGGGGCAGGACAGCAAG
GGGGAGGATTGGGAAGACAATAGCAGGCATGCTGGGGATGCGGTGGGCTCTATGGCTTCTGAGGCGGAAA
GAACCAGCTGGGGCTCTAGGGGGTATCCCC
[124 nt withheld, positions 2971-3094]
C
[91 nt withheld, positions 3096-3186]
AGGGTGATGGTTCACGTACCTAGAAGTTCCTATTCCGAAGTTCCTATTCTCTAGAAAGTATAGGAACTTC
CTTGGCCAAAAAGCCTGAACTCACCGCGACGTCTGTCGAGAAGTTTCTGATCGAAAAGTTCGACAGCGTC
TCCGACCTGATGCAGCTCTCGGAGGGCGAAGAATCTCGTGCTTTCAGCTTCGATGTAGGAGGGCGTGGAT
ATGTCCTGCGGGTAAATAGCTGCGCCGATGGTTTCTACAAAGATCGTTATGTTTATCGGCACTTTGCATC
GGCCGCGCTCCCGATTCCGGAAGTGCTTGACATTGGGGAATTCAGCGAGAGCCTGACCTATTGCATCTCC
CGCCGTGCACAGGGTGTCACGTTGCAAGACCTGCCTGAAACCGAACTGCCCGCTGTTCTGCAGCCGGTCG
CGGAGGCCATGGATGCGATCGCTGCGGCCGATCTTAGCCAGACGAGCGGGTTCGGCCCATTCGGACCGCA
AGGAATCGGTCAATACACTACATGGCGTGATTTCATATGCGCGATTGCTGATCCCCATGTGTATCACTGG
CAAACTGTGATGGACGACACCGTCAGTGCGTCCGTCGCGCAGGCTCTCGATGAGCTGATGCTTTGGGCCG
AGGACTGCCCCGAAGTCCGGCACCTCGTGCACGCGGATTTCGGCTCCAACAATGTCCTGACGGACAATGG
CCGCATAACAGCGGTCATTGACTGGAGCGAGGCGATGTTCGGGGATTCCCAATACGAGGTCGCCAACATC
TTCTTCTGGAGGCCGTGGTTGGCTTGTATGGAGCAGCAGACGCGCTACTTCGAGCGGAGGCATCCGGAGC
TTGCAGGATCGCCGCGGCTCCGGGCGTATATGCTCCGCATTGGTCTTGACCAACTCTATCAGAGCTTGGT
TGACGGCAATTTCGATGATGCAGCTTGGGCGCAGGGTCGATGCGACGCAATCGTCCGATCCGGAGCCGGG
ACTGTCGGGCGTACACAAATCGCCCGCAGAAGCGCGGCCGTCTGGACCGATGGCTGTGTAGAAGTACTCG
CCGATAGTGGAAACCGACGCCCCAGCACTCGTCCGAGGGCAAAGGAATAGCACGTACTACGAGATTTCGA
TTCCACCGCCGCCTTCTATGAAAGGTTGGGCTTCGGAATCGTTTTCCGGGACGCCGGCTGGATGATCCTC
CAGCGCGGGGATCTCATGCTGGAGTTCTTCGCCCACCCCAACTTGTTTATTGCAGCTTATAATGGTTACA
AATAAAGCAATAGCATCACAAATTTCACAAATAAAGCATTTTTTTCACTGCATTCTAGTTGTGGTTTGTC
CAAACTCATCAATGTATCTTATCATGTCTGTATACCGTCGACCTCTAGCTAGAGCTTGGCGTAATCATGG
TCATAGCTGTTTCCTGTGTGAAATTGTTATCCGCTCACAATTCCACACAACATACGAGCCGGAAGCATAA
AGTGTAAAGCCTGGGGTGCCTAATGAGTGAGCTAACTCACATTAATTGCGTTGCGCTCACTGCCCGCTTT
CCAGTCGGGAAACCTGTCGTGCCAGCTGCATTAATGAATCGGCCAACGCGCGGGGAGAGGCGGTTTGCGT
ATTGGGCGCTCTTCCGCTTCCTCGCTCACTGACTCGCTGCGCTCGGTCGTTCGGCTGCGGCGAGCGGTAT
CAGCTCACTCAAAGGCGGTAATACGGTTATCCACAGAATCAGGGGATAACGCAGGAAAGAACATGTGAGC
AAAAGGCCAGCAAAAGGCCAGGAACCGTAAAAAGGCCGCGTTGCTGGCGTTTTTCCATAGGCTCCGCCCC
CCTGACGAGCATCACAAAAATCGACGCTCAAGTCAGAGGTGGCGAAACCCGACAGGACTATAAAGATACC
AGGCGTTTCCCCCTGGAAGCTCCCTCGTGCGCTCTCCTGTTCCGACCCTGCCGCTTACCGGATACCTGTC
CGCCTTTCTCCCTTCGGGAAGCGTGGCGCTTTCTCATAGCTCACGCTGTAGGTATCTCAGTTCGGTGTAG
GTCGTTCGCTCCAAGCTGGGCTGTGTGCACGAACCCCCCGTTCAGCCCGACCGCTGCGCCTTATCCGGTA
ACTATCGTCTTGAGTCCAACCCGGTAAGACACGACTTATCGCCACTGGCAGCAGCCACTGGTAACAGGAT
TAGCAGAGCGAGGTATGTAGGCGGTGCTACAGAGTTCTTGAAGTGGTGGCCTAACTACGGCTACACTAGA
AGAACAGTATTTGGTATCTGCGCTCTGCTGAAGCCAGTTACCTTCGGAAAAAGAGTTGGTAGCTCTTGAT
CCGGCAAACAAACCACCGCTGGTAGCGGTGGTTTTTTTGTTTGCAAGCAGCAGATTACGCGCAGAAAAAA
AGGATCTCAAGAAGATCCTTTGATCTTTTCTACGGGGTCTGACGCTCAGTGGAACGAAAACTCACGTTAA
GGGATTTTGGTCATGAGATTATCAAAAAGGATCTTCACCTAGATCCTTTTAAATTAAAAATGAAGTTTTA
AATCAATCTAAAGTATATATGAGTAAACTTGGTCTGACAGTTACCAATGCTTAATCAGTGAGGCACCTAT
CTCAGCGATCTGTCTATTTCGTTCATCCATAGTTGCCTGACTCCCCGTCGTGTAGATAACTACGATACGG
GAGGGCTTACCATCTGGCCCCAGTGCTGCAATGATACCGCGAGACCCACGCTCACCGGCTCCAGATTTAT
CAGCAATAAACCAGCCAGCCGGAAGGGCCGAGCGCAGAAGTGGTCCTGCAACTTTATCCGCCTCCATCCA
GTCTATTAATTGTTGCCGGGAAGCTAGAGTAAGTAGTTCGCCAGTTAATAGTTTGCGCAACGTTGTTGCC
ATTGCTACAGGCATCGTGGTGTCACGCTCGTCGTTTGGTATGGCTTCATTCAGCTCCGGTTCCCAACGAT
CAAGGCGAGTTACATGATCCCCCATGTTGTGCAAAAAAGCGGTTAGCTCCTTCGGTCCTCCGATCGTTGT
CAGAAGTAAGTTGGCCGCAGTGTTATCACTCATGGTTATGGCAGCACTGCATAATTCTCTTACTGTCATG
CCATCCGTAAGATGCTTTTCTGTGACTGGTGAGTACTCAACCAAGTCATTCTGAGAATAGTGTATGCGGC
GACCGAGTTGCTCTTGCCCGGCGTCAATACGGGATAATACCGCGCCACATAGCAGAACTTTAAAAGTGCT
CATCATTGGAAAACGTTCTTCGGGGCGAAAACTCTCAAGGATCTTACCGCTGTTGAGATCCAGTTCGATG
TAACCCACTCGTGCACCCAACTGATCTTCAGCATCTTTTACTTTCACCAGCGTTTCTGGGTGAGCAAAAA
CAGGAAGGCAAAATGCCGCAAAAAAGGGAATAAGGGCGACACGGAAATGTTGAATACTCATACTCTTCCT
TTTTCAATATTATTGAAGCATTTATCAGGGTTATTGTCTCATGAGCGGATACATATTTGAATGTATTTAG
AAAAATAAACAAATAGGGGTTCCGCGCACATTTCCCCGAAAAGTGCCACCTGACGTC
Features (pLannotate 1.2.2; 21 found; start..end, strand, type, name):
     28..80      -  misc_feature   bom (fragment): basis of mobility region from pBR322
    235..614     +  enhancer       CMV enhancer: human cytomegalovirus immediate early enhancer
    615..818     +  promoter       CMV promoter: human cytomegalovirus (CMV) immediate early promoter
    814..847     +  LTR            5' LTR (truncated) (fragment): truncated 5' long terminal repeat (LTR) from HIV-1
    863..881     +  promoter       T7 promoter: promoter for bacteriophage T7 RNA polymerase
    907..930     +  CDS            3xFLAG (fragment): three tandem FLAG® epitope tags
    937..2640    +  CDS            MLLT3: AF9_HUMAN - Also known as AF9 From Homo sapiens (Human).
   2701..2925    +  polyA_signal   bGH poly(A) signal: bovine growth hormone polyadenylation signal
   2929..2950    +  promoter       SV40 promoter (fragment): SV40 enhancer and early promoter
   2971..3204    +  rep_origin     f1 ori (fragment) (sequence partly withheld): f1 bacteriophage origin of replication; arrow indicates direction of (+) strand synthesis
   3209..3256    +  protein_bind   FRT: FLP-mediated recombination occurs in the 8-bp core sequence TCTAGAAA (Turan and Bode, 2011). FLP recombinase from the Saccharomyces cerevisiae 2μ plasmid
   3264..4286    +  CDS            HygR: aminoglycoside phosphotransferase from E. coli; aph(4)-Ia; confers resistance to hygromycin
   4296..4421    +  CDS            ble (fragment): BLE_KLEPN - Experimental evidence at protein level: Swiss-Prot protein existence level 1. Binding protein with a strong affinity to the bleomycin family of antibiotics. Binds to CL990; an antimitotic-antibiotic compound. From Klebsiella pneumoniae.
   4416..4537    +  polyA_signal   SV40 poly(A) signal: SV40 polyadenylation signal
   4610..4626    -  protein_bind   lac operator: The lac repressor binds to the lac operator to inhibit transcription in E. coli. This inhibition can be relieved by adding lactose or isopropyl-β-D-thiogalactopyranoside (IPTG). lac repressor encoded by lacI
   4634..4664    -  promoter       lac promoter: promoter for the E. coli lac operon
   4679..4700    -  protein_bind   CAP binding site: CAP binding activates transcription in the presence of cAMP. E. coli catabolite activator protein
   4713..4805    -  CDS            lacI (fragment): lac repressor; lacI; The lac repressor binds to the lac operator to inhibit transcription in E. coli. This inhibition can be relieved by adding lactose or isopropyl-β-D-thiogalactopyranoside (IPTG).
   4988..5576    -  rep_origin     ori: high-copy-number ColE1/pMB1/pBR322/pUC origin of replication
   5747..6607    -  CDS            AmpR: β-lactamase; bla; confers resistance to ampicillin, carbenicillin, and related antibiotics
   6608..6712    -  promoter       AmpR promoter: bla
