[The description below was written by a language model from this plasmid's Addgene catalogue record and pLannotate feature annotations shown in this document.]
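Description:
pcDNA5-F-AF9 is a mammalian expression plasmid built on the Invitrogen pcDNA5 backbone that drives production of human AF9 (gene MLLT3, also called YEATS3) carrying an N-terminal Flag epitope. The sequenced plasmid is about 6.7 kb. It is maintained in E. coli through a high-copy ColE1/pUC-type origin and an ampicillin resistance gene (β-lactamase) with its own promoter. Short annotated fragments of f1 ori, lac promoter/operator, lacI, bom, ble and an HIV-1 LTR-like stretch appear to be backbone remnants or partial sequence matches rather than functional modules.

The expression cassette consists of the human cytomegalovirus immediate-early enhancer and promoter, followed by a T7 promoter that also serves as a sequencing primer site, a short Flag-coding segment (annotated as a fragment of 3xFLAG, consistent with the single Flag tag in the catalogue entry), the roughly 1.7 kb MLLT3 open reading frame, and the bovine growth hormone polyadenylation signal. The restriction sites used to insert the cDNA are not recorded.

Downstream lies an FRT site placed directly in front of a hygromycin resistance coding sequence and an SV40 poly(A) signal, with only a tiny SV40 promoter fragment annotated upstream. This is the arrangement typical of FRT-type pcDNA5 vectors, in which FLP-mediated recombination into a genomic FRT landing site supplies the promoter needed to activate hygromycin resistance, allowing selection of stable single-site integrants. The record itself lists only hygromycin as the mammalian marker.

The plasmid is intended for transient or stable expression of Flag-AF9 in mammalian cells, where the tag allows detection and affinity purification. It was deposited in connection with work on Mediator subunit MED26 as a docking site for transcription elongation factors.
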