Addgene plasmid #49428: pcDNA5-F-AF9
Purpose: Mammalian expression of Flag-tagged human AF9
Depositing lab: Joan Conaway & Ronald Conaway. Depositing organization: Stowers Institute for Medical Research. Publication: Human mediator subunit MED26 functions as a docking site for transcription elongation factors. Takahashi H, Parmely TJ, Sato S, Tomomori-Sato C, Banks CA, Kong SE, Szutorisz H, Swanson SK, Martin-Brown S, Washburn MP, Florens L, Seidel CW, Lin C, Smith ER, Shilatifard A, Conaway RC, Conaway JW. Cell. 2011 Jul 8;146(1):92-104. 10.1016/j.cell.2011.06.005 PubMed 21729782.
Backbone
  Vector backbone: pcDNA5
  Backbone manufacturer: Invitrogen
  Backbone size w/o insert (bp): 5100
  Vector type: Mammalian Expression
  Selectable markers: Hygromycin
Growth in bacteria
  Bacterial resistance: Ampicillin, 100 μg/mL
  Growth temperature: 37°C
  Growth strain: DH5alpha
  Copy number: High Copy
Gene/Insert
  Gene/Insert name: AF-9
  Species: H. sapiens (human)
  GenBank ID: NP_004520.2 IMAGE clone: 5298142
  Entrez Gene: MLLT3 (a.k.a. AF9, YEATS3)
  Tag / fusion protein: Flag (N terminal on backbone)
  Cloning method: Restriction Enzyme; 5′ cloning site unknown (unknown if destroyed); 3′ cloning site unknown (unknown if destroyed)
  Sequencing primers: 5′ T7; 3′ BGH reverse
Terms and licenses: Academic/Nonprofit Terms; Industry Terms: Not Available to Industry
How to cite: pcDNA5-F-AF9 was a gift from Joan Conaway & Ronald Conaway (Addgene plasmid # 49428 ; http://n2t.net/addgene:49428 ; RRID:Addgene_49428)
