>Addgene plasmid #49428 | pcDNA5-F-AF9 | depositor partial sequence | sequence record 73479 | T7 read
CTGCATGCAGACTACAAGGACGATGATGACAAGCTCGAGATGGCTAGCTCGTGTGCCGTGCAGGTGAAGC
TGGAGCTGGGGCACCGCGCCCAGGTGAGGAAAAAACCCACCGTGGAGGGCTTCACCCACGACTGGATGGT
GTTCGTACGCGGTCCGGAGCACAGTAACATACAGCACTTTGTGGAGAAAGTCGTCTTCCACTTGCACGAA
AGCTTTCCTAGGCCAAAAAGAGTGTGCAAAGATCCACCTTACAAAGTAGAAGAATCTGGGTATGCTGGTT
TCATTTTGCCAATTGAAGTTTATTTTAAAAACAAGGAAGAACCTAGGAAAGTCCGCTTTGATTATGACTT
ATTCCTGCATCTTGAAGGCCATCCACCAGTGAATCACCTCCGCTGTGAAAAGCTAACTTTCAACAACCCC
ACAGAGGACTTTAGGAGAAAGTTGCTGAAGGCAGGAGGGGACCCTAATAGGAGTATTCATACCAGCAGCA
GCAGCAGCAGCAGCAGTAGCAGCAGCAGCAGCAGCAGCAGCAGCAGCAGTAGCAGCAGCAGCAGCGGCAG
CAGCAGCAGCAGTAGCAGCAGCAGTAGCAGCAGCAGCAGCAGCAGTAGTACCAGTTTTTCAAAGCCTCAC
AAATTAATGAAGGAGCACAAGGAAAAACCTTCTAAAGACTCCAGAGAACATAAAAGTGCCTTCAAAGAAC
CTTCCAGGGATCACAACAAATCTTCCAAAGAATCCTCTAAGAAACCCAAAGAAAATAAACCACTGAAAGA
AGAGAAAATAGTTCCTAAGATGGCCTTCAAGGAACCTAAACCCATGTCAAAAGAGCCAAAACCAGATAGT
AACTTACTCACCATCACCAGTGGACAAGATAAGAATGCTCCTAGTAAAAGGCCGCCCATTTCAGATTCTG
AAGAACTCTCAGCCAAAAAAAGGAAAAGAGTAGCTCAGAGGCTTTATTTAAAAGTTTTTCTAGCGCACAC
ACTGATACTCACTGTCTGCTGACAAAAACAGATAAAGATAATCTCATGTCAGATGGGAAAGTCAAAATGA
AAGTGAGAACATCGAGAAGAGAATC
