>Addgene plasmid #49428 | pcDNA5-F-AF9 | addgene partial sequence | sequence record 75627 | CMV-F 5'-CGCAAATGGGCGGTAGGCGTG-3'
GAGCTCTCTGGCTAACTAGAGAACCCACTGCTTACTGGCTTATCGAAATTAATACGACTCACTATAGGGA
GACCCAAGCTGGCTAGCATGCCAGACTACAAGGACGATGATGACAAGCTCGAGATGGCTAGCTCGTGTGC
CGTGCAGGTGAAGCTGGAGCTGGGGCACCGCGCCCAGGTGAGGAAAAAACCCACCGTGGAGGGCTTCACC
CACGACTGGATGGTGTTCGTACGCGGTCCGGAGCACAGTAACATACAGCACTTTGTGGAGAAAGTCGTCT
TCCACTTGCACGAAAGCTTTCCTAGGCCAAAAAGAGTGTGCAAAGATCCACCTTACAAAGTAGAAGAATC
TGGGTATGCTGGTTTCATTTTGCCAATTGAAGTTTATTTTAAAAACAAGGAAGAACCTAGGAAAGTCCGC
TTTGATTATGACTTATTCCTGCATCTTGAAGGCCATCCACCAGTGAATCACCTCCGCTGTGAAAAGCTAA
CTTTCAACAACCCCACAGAGGACTTTAGGAGAAAGTTGCTGAAGGCAGGAGGGGACCCTAATAGGAGTAT
TCATACCAGCAGCAGCAGCAGCAGCAGCAGTAGCAGCAGCAGCAGCAGCAGCAGCAGCAGCAGTAGCAGC
AGCAGCAGCGGCAGCAGCAGCAGCAGTAGCAGCAGCAGTAGCAGCAGCAGCAGCAGCAGTAGTACCAGTT
TTTCAAAGCCTCACAAATTAATGAAGGAGCACAAGGAAAAACCTTCTAAAGACTCCAGAGAACATAAAAG
TGCCTTCAAAGAACCTTCCAGGGATCACAACAAATCTTCCAAAGAATCCTCTAAGAAACCCAAAGAAAAT
AAACCACTGAAAGAAGAGAAAATAGTTCCTAAGATGGCCTTCAAGGAACCTAAACCCATGTCAAAAGAGC
CAAAACCAGATAGTAACTTACTCACCATCACCAGTGG
